>Addgene plasmid #54992 | mCherry-ATG16-N-18 | depositor partial sequence | sequence record 85379 | insert sequence
ATCCGCTAGCGCTACCGGACTCAGATCTCGAGCTCAAGCTTACCGCCATGTCGTCGGGCCTGCGCGCCGC
AGACTTTCCCCGCTGGAAGCGTCACATCGCGGAGGAACTGAGGCGCCGGGACCGACTGCAGAGGCAGGCG
TTCGAGGAGATCATTCTGCAGTATACCAAGTTGCTGGAAAAGTCAGATCTTCATTCAGTATTGACCCAGA
AACTACAAGCAGAAAAGCATGACATGCCAAATAGGCATGAAATAAGTCCTGGACATGATGGTGCGTGGAA
TGATAGTCAACTACAAGAAATGGCCCAGTTGAGGATCAAACACCAGGAAGAGCTGACCGAACTGCACAAG
AAGCGTGGGGAGTTAGCTCAGTTGGTGATTGACCTGAACAACCAAATGCAGCAGAAGGACAAGGAGATAC
AGATGAATGAAGCAAAGATTTCGGAGTATTTACAGACCATCTCTGACCTGGAGACAAACTGCCTGGACCT
GCGCACCAAACTGCAGGACCTCGAGGTAGCCAACCAGACCCTGAAGGATGAGTATGACGCCCTGCAGATT
ACTTTTACTGCCCTAGAAGAGAAACTGAGGAAAACTACTGAGGAGAACCAGGAACTGGTCACCAGATGGA
TGGCTGAGAAGGCCCAAGAAGCCAATCGCCTCAATGCAGAGAATGAGAAGGACTCCAGGAGGCGTCAAGC
ACGGCTGCAGAAGGAGCTTGCAGAAGCAGCAAAGGAACCTCTACCTGTTGAACAGGATGATGACATTGAA
GTCATTGTGGATGAGACCTCAGACCACACAGAAGAGACCTCTCCCGTCCGAGCTGTCAGCAGAGCAGCTA
CGAGACGCTCTGTCTCTTCCATCCCAGTCCCCCAGGATATCATGGACACTCATCCTGCTTCTGGTAAAGA
TGTGAGAGTCCCAACTACTGCCTCGTATGTCTTCGATGCGCATGACGGAGAGGTCAACGCAGTGCAGTTC
AGTCCAGGCTCCCGGTTGCTGGCCACTGGAGGCATGGACCGCAGGGTGAAACTTTGGGAAGCATTCGGAG
ATAAATGTGAATTCAAGGGCTCCCTGTCTGGCAGTAATGCTGGAATTACAAGCATTGAATTTGATAGTGC
TGGAGCTTACCTATTAGCAGCTTCAAATGATTTTGCAAGCCGAATCTGGACTGTGGATGATTATCGATTA
CGGCACACACTCACAGGCCACAGCGGGAAAGTCCTCTCTGCCAAGTTCCTGCTGGACAATGCACGGATTG
TCTCAGGAAGTCACGACCGGACCCTCAAACTCTGGGATCTCCGCAGCAAAGTCTGCATAAAAACAGTGTT
TGCAGGATCCAGCTGCAATGACATTGTTTGCACTGAACAATGTGTAATGAGTGGACATTTTGACAAGAAA
ATTCGTTTCTGGGATATCCGGTCAGAGAGTGTGGTCCGAGAGATGGAACTGTTAGGGAAGATCACTGCTC
TGGACCTAAACCCTGAGAGAACTGAGCTCCTGAGCTGCTCCCGTGATGACCTGCTAAAAGTCATCGACCT
CCGGACAAATGCAGTCAAACAGACATTCAGTGCGCCTGGATTCAAATGCGGCTCTGACTGGACCCGGGTT
GTCTTCAGCCCTGATGGCAGTTACGTGGCAGCAGGCTCAGCCGAGGGTTCTCTTTATGTCTGGAGTGTGC
TGACAGGGAAAGTGGAGAAGGTTCTTTCAAAACAGCACAGCTCTTCTATCAATGCGGTGGCGTGGGCCCC
CTCGGGCTTACATGTTGTCAGTGTGGACAAAGGAAGCAGAGCTATGCTGTGGGCACAGCCTGGGAGAGGC
AGCGGGAGTGGCAGTCGCGGAGGCAGTGGTGGACCGGTCGCCACCATGGTGAGCAAGGGCGAGGAGGATA
ACATGGCCATCATCAAGGAGTTCATGCGCTTCAAGGTGCACATGGAGGGCTCCGTGAACGGCCACGAGTT
CGAGATCGAGGGCGAGGGCGAGGGCCGCCCCTACGAGGGCACCCAGACCGCCAAGCTGAAGGTGACCAAG
GGTGGCCCCCTGCCCTTCGCCTGGGACATCCTGTCCCCTCAGTTCATGTACGGCTCCAAGGCCTACGTGA
AGCACCCCGCCGACATCCCCGACTACTTGAAGCTGTCCTTCCCCGAGGGCTTCAAGTGGGAGCGCGTGAT
GAACTTCGAGGACGGCGGCGTGGTGACCGTGACCCAGGACTCCTCCCTGCAGGACGGCGAGTTCATCTAC
AAGGTGAAGCTGCGCGGCACCAACTTCCCCTCCGACGGCCCCGTAATGCAGAAGAAGACCATGGGCTGGG
AGGCCTCCTCCGAGCGGATGTACCCCGAGGACGGCGCCCTGAAGGGCGAGATCAAGCAGAGGCTGAAGCT
GAAGGACGGCGGCCACTACGACGCTGAGGTCAAGACCACCTACAAGGCCAAGAAGCCCGTGCAGCTGCCC
GGCGCCTACAACGTCAACATCAAGTTGGACATCACCTCCCACAACGAGGACTACACCATCGTGGAACAGT
ACGAACGCGCCGAGGGCCGCCACTCCACCGGCGGCATGGACGAGCTGTACAAGTAAAGCGGCCGCGACTC
TAGATCATAATCAGCCATACCACATT
