>Addgene plasmid #54992 | mCherry-ATG16-N-18 | addgene partial sequence | sequence record 141995 | Mombaerts-mRFPup 5'-GTGGCCGTTCACGGAGCCCTCCATG-3'
TTATCCTCCTCGCCCTTGCTCACCATGGTGGCGACCGGTCCACCACTGCCTCCGCGACTGCCACTCCCGC
TGCCTCTCCCAGGCTGTGCCCACAGCATAGCTCTGCTTCCTTTGTCCACACTGACAACATGTAAGCCCGA
GGGGGCCCACGCCACCGCATTGATAGAAGAGCTGTGCTGTTTTGAAAGAACCTTCTCCACTTTCCCTGTC
AGCACACTCCAGACATAAAGAGAACCCTCGGCTGAGCCTGCTGCCACGTAACTGCCATCAGGGCTGAAGA
CAACCCGGGTCCAGTCAGAGCCGCATTTGAATCCAGGCGCACTGAATGTCTGTTTGACTGCATTTGTCCG
GAGGTCGATGACTTTTAGCAGGTCATCACGGGAGCAGCTCAGGAGCTCAGTTCTCTCAGGGTTTAGGTCC
AGAGCAGTGATCTTCCCTAACAGTTCCATCTCTCGGACCACACTCTCTGACCGGATATCCCAGAAACGAA
TTTTCTTGTCAAAATGTCCACTCATTACACATTGTTCAGTGCAAACAATGTCATTGCAGCTGGATCCTGC
AAACACTGTTTTTATGCAGACTTTGCTGCGGAGATCCCAGAGTTTGAGGGTCCGGTCGTGACTTCCTGAG
ACAATCCGTGCATTGTCCAGCAGGAACTTGGCAGAGAGGACTTTCCCGCTGTGGCCTGTGAGTGTGTGCC
GTAATCGATAATCATCCACAGTCCAGATTCGGCTTGCAAAATCATTTGAAGCTGCTAATAGGTAAGCTCC
AGCACTATCAAATTCAATGCTTGTAATTCCAGCATTACTG
