[The description below was written by a language model from this plasmid's Addgene catalogue record.]
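Description:
mCherry-ATG16-N-18 is a mammalian expression plasmid built on the mCherry-N1 backbone (about 4.75 kb without insert), a Clontech-style N1 fusion vector in which the gene of interest is placed upstream of the fluorescent protein. It is maintained in E. coli as a high-copy plasmid under kanamycin selection. It also carries a neomycin resistance marker, so transfected mammalian cells can be selected with G418, for example to derive stable lines. No feature table accompanies the record, so the origin of replication, the polyadenylation signals and the promoter driving the resistance marker are not listed. The use of an SV40 polyA reverse sequencing primer does imply an SV40 polyadenylation signal downstream of the fusion cassette.

The insert is mouse ATG16, given with a RefSeq transcript accession as its alternative name, and it is expressed from the constitutive CMV promoter. mCherry is fused to the C terminus of ATG16 and is contributed by the backbone. The "N-18" in the name likely refers to the N1-type fusion orientation and an 18-residue linker between the two proteins, but the record does not say this. The cloning method is recorded as unknown.

The construct is meant for live- or fixed-cell fluorescence imaging of ATG16 localisation, using the red mCherry signal (excitation 587 nm, emission 610 nm). The catalogue labels the localisation category as "membrane receptor". ATG16 is generally known as an autophagy factor that acts with ATG5 and ATG12 at forming autophagosomal membranes, so the fusion would typically be used as a marker of early autophagic structures.
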