Addgene plasmid #54992: mCherry-ATG16-N-18
Purpose: Localization: Membrane Receptor, Excitation: 587, Emission: 610
Depositing lab: Michael Davidson. Depositing organization: Florida State University, Tallahassee.
Backbone
  Vector backbone: mCherry-N1
  Backbone size w/o insert (bp): 4750
  Vector type: Mammalian Expression
  Selectable markers: Neomycin (select with G418)
Growth in bacteria
  Bacterial resistance: Kanamycin, 50 μg/mL
  Growth temperature: 37°C
  Growth strain: DH5alpha
  Copy number: High Copy
Gene/Insert
  Gene/Insert name: ATG16 (alt name: NM_001205392.1)
  Species: M. musculus (mouse)
  Promoter: CMV
  Tag / fusion protein: mCherry (C terminal on backbone)
  Cloning method: Unknown
  Sequencing primers: 5′ CMV-F; 3′ SV40pA-R
Terms and licenses: Academic/Nonprofit Terms; Industry Terms: Not Available to Industry
Depositor comments: . Excitation = 587; Emission = 610
How to cite: mCherry-ATG16-N-18 was a gift from Michael Davidson (Addgene plasmid # 54992 ; http://n2t.net/addgene:54992 ; RRID:Addgene_54992)
